>Addgene plasmid #122288 | pSiren_EGFP-shHmga1#1 | addgene full sequence | sequence record 239060 | Addgene NGS Result
GAGTCAGAAGGAGCTCGGTGACGAATCACTGGGCTCTTTCTGACTCTTTTTTGAATTCTACCGGGTAGGG
GAGGCGCTTTTCCCAAGGCAGTCTGGAGCATGCGCTTTAGCAGCCCCGCTGGGCACTTGGCGCTACACAA
GTGGCCTCTGGCCTCGCACACATTCCACATCCACCGGTAGGCGCCAACCGGCTCCGTTCTTTGGTGGCCC
CTTCGCGCCACCTTCTACTCCTCCCCTAGTCAGGAAGTTCCCCCCCGCCCCGCAGCTCGCGTCGTGCAGG
ACGTGACAAATGGAAGTAGCACGTCTCACTAGTCTCGTGCAGATGGACAGCACCGCTGAGCAATGGAAGC
GGGTAGGCCTTTGGGGCAGCGGCCAATAGCAGCTTTGCTCCTTCGCTTTCTGGGCTCAGAGGCTGGGAAG
GGGTGGGTCCGGGGGCGGGCTCAGGGGCGGGCTCAGGGGCGGGGCGGGCGCCCGAAGGTCCTCCGGAGGC
CCGGCATTCTGCACGCTTCAAAAGCGCACGTCTGCCGCGCTGTTCTCCTCTTCCTCATCTCCGGGCCTTT
CGACCTGCAGCCCAAGCTTACCATGGTGAGCAAGGGCGAGGAGCTGTTCACCGGGGTGGTGCCCATCCTG
GTCGAGCTGGACGGCGACGTAAACGGCCACAAGTTCAGCGTGTCCGGCGAGGGCGAGGGCGATGCCACCT
ACGGCAAGCTGACCCTGAAGTTCATCTGCACCACCGGCAAGCTGCCCGTGCCCTGGCCCACCCTCGTGAC
CACCCTGACCTACGGCGTGCAGTGCTTCAGCCGCTACCCCGACCACATGAAGCAGCACGACTTCTTCAAG
TCCGCCATGCCCGAAGGCTACGTCCAGGAGCGCACCATCTTCTTCAAGGACGACGGCAACTACAAGACCC
GCGCCGAGGTGAAGTTCGAGGGCGACACCCTGGTGAACCGCATCGAGCTGAAGGGCATCGACTTCAAGGA
GGACGGCAACATCCTGGGGCACAAGCTGGAGTACAACTACAACAGCCACAACGTCTATATCATGGCCGAC
AAGCAGAAGAACGGCATCAAGGTGAACTTCAAGATCCGCCACAACATCGAGGACGGCAGCGTGCAGCTCG
CCGACCACTACCAGCAGAACACCCCCATCGGCGACGGCCCCGTGCTGCTGCCCGACAACCACTACCTGAG
CACCCAGTCCGCCCTGAGCAAAGACCCCAACGAGAAGCGCGATCACATGGTCCTGCTGGAGTTCGTGACC
GCCGCCGGGATCACTCTCGGCATGGACGAGCTGTACAAGTAAAGCTCGAGATATCAGTGGTCCAGGCTCT
AGTTTTGACTCAACAATATCACCAGCTGAAGCCTATAGAGTACGAGCCATAGATAAAATAAAAGATTTTA
TTTAGTCTCCAGAAAAAGGGGGGAATGAAAGACCCCACCTGTAGGTTTGGCAAGCTAGCTTAAGTAACGC
CATTTTGCAAGGCATGGAAAAATACATAACTGAGAATAGAGAAGTTCAGATCAAGGTCAGGAACAGATGG
AACAGGGTCGACCCTAGAGAACCATCAGATGTTTCCAGGGTGCCCCAAGGACCTGAAATGACCCTGTGCC
TTATTTGAACTAACCAATCAGTTCGCTTCTCGCTTCTGTTCGCGCGCTTCTGCTCCCCGAGCTCAATAAA
AGAGCCCACAACCCCTCACTCGGGGCGCCAGTCCTCCGATTGACTGAGTCGCCCGGGTACCCGTGTATCC
AATAAACCCTCTTGCAGTTGCATCCGACTTGTGGTCTCGCTGTTCCTTGGGAGGGTCTCCTCTGAGTGAT
TGACTACCCGTCAGCGGGGGTCTTTCATTTGGGGGCTCGTCCGGGATCGGGAGACCCCTGCCCAGGGACC
ACCGACCCACCACCGGGAGGTAAGCTGGCTGCCTCGCGCGTTTCGGTGATGACGGTGAAAACCTCTGACA
CATGCAGCTCCCGGAGACGGTCACAGCTTGTCTGTAAGCGGATGCCGGGAGCAGACAAGCCCGTCAGGGC
GCGTCAGCGGGTGTTGGCGGGTGTCGGGGCGCAGCCATGACCCAGTCACGTAGCGATAGCGGAGTGTAGA
TCCGGCTGTGGAATGTGTGTCAGTTAGGGTGTGGAAAGTCCCCAGGCTCCCCAGCAGGCAGAAGTATGCA
AAGCATGCATCTCAATTAGTCAGCAACCAGGTGTGGAAAGTCCCCAGGCTCCCCAGCAGGCAGAAGTATG
CAAAGCATGCATCTCAATTAGTCAGCAACCATAGTCCCGCCCCTAACTCCGCCCATCCCGCCCCTAACTC
CGCCCAGTTCCGCCCATTCTCCGCCCCATGGCTGACTAATTTTTTTTATTTATGCAGAGGCCGAGGCCGC
CTCGGCCTCTGAGCTATTCCAGAAGTAGTGAGGAGGCTTTTTTGGAGGCCTAGGCTTTTGCAAAAAGCTT
ACTGGCTTAACTATGCGGCATCAGAGCAGATTGTACTGAGAGTGCACCATATGCGGTGTGAAATACCGCA
CAGATGCGTAAGGAGAAAATACCGCATCAGGCGCTCTTCCGCTTCCTCGCTCACTGACTCGCTGCGCTCG
GTCGTTCGGCTGCGGCGAGCGGTATCAGCTCACTCAAAGGCGGTAATACGGTTATCCACAGAATCAGGGG
ATAACGCAGGAAAGAACATGTGAGCAAAAGGCCAGCAAAAGGCCAGGAACCGTAAAAAGGCCGCGTTGCT
GGCGTTTTTCCATAGGCTCCGCCCCCCTGACGAGCATCACAAAAATCGACGCTCAAGTCAGAGGTGGCGA
AACCCGACAGGACTATAAAGATACCAGGCGTTTCCCCCTGGAAGCTCCCTCGTGCGCTCTCCTGTTCCGA
CCCTGCCGCTTACCGGATACCTGTCCGCCTTTCTCCCTTCGGGAAGCGTGGCGCTTTCTCATAGCTCACG
CTGTAGGTATCTCAGTTCGGTGTAGGTCGTTCGCTCCAAGCTGGGCTGTGTGCACGAACCCCCCGTTCAG
CCCGACCGCTGCGCCTTATCCGGTAACTATCGTCTTGAGTCCAACCCGGTAAGACACGACTTATCGCCAC
TGGCAGCAGCCACTGGTAACAGGATTAGCAGAGCGAGGTATGTAGGCGGTGCTACAGAGTTCTTGAAGTG
GTGGCCTAACTACGGCTACACTAGAAGGACAGTATTTGGTATCTGCGCTCTGCTGAAGCCAGTTACCTTC
GGAAAAAGAGTTGGTAGCTCTTGATCCGGCAAACAAACCACCGCTGGTAGCGGTGGTTTTTTTGTTTGCA
AGCAGCAGATTACGCGCAGAAAAAAAGGATCTCAAGAAGATCCTTTGATCTTTTCTACGGGGTCTGACGC
TCAGTGGAACGAAAACTCACGTTAAGGGATTTTGGTCATGAGATTATCAAAAAGGATCTTCACCTAGATC
CTTTTAAATTAAAAATGAAGTTTTAAATCAATCTAAAGTATATATGAGTAAACTTGGTCTGACAGTTACC
AATGCTTAATCAGTGAGGCACCTATCTCAGCGATCTGTCTATTTCGTTCATCCATAGTTGCCTGACTCCC
CGTCGTGTAGATAACTACGATACGGGAGGGCTTACCATCTGGCCCCAGTGCTGCAATGATACCGCGAGAC
CCACGCTCACCGGCTCCAGATTTATCAGCAATAAACCAGCCAGCCGGAAGGGCCGAGCGCAGAAGTGGTC
CTGCAACTTTATCCGCCTCCATCCAGTCTATTAATTGTTGCCGGGAAGCTAGAGTAAGTAGTTCGCCAGT
TAATAGTTTGCGCAACGTTGTTGCCATTGCTGCAGGCATCGTGGTGTCACGCTCGTCGTTTGGTATGGCT
TCATTCAGCTCCGGTTCCCAACGATCAAGGCGAGTTACATGATCCCCCATGTTGTGCAAAAAAGCGGTTA
GCTCCTTCGGTCCTCCGATCGTTGTCAGAAGTAAGTTGGCCGCAGTGTTATCACTCATGGTTATGGCAGC
ACTGCATAATTCTCTTACTGTCATGCCATCCGTAAGATGCTTTTCTGTGACTGGTGAGTACTCAACCAAG
TCATTCTGAGAATAGTGTATGCGGCGACCGAGTTGCTCTTGCCCGGCGTCAACACGGGATAATACCGCGC
CACATAGCAGAACTTTAAAAGTGCTCATCATTGGAAAACGTTCTTCGGGGCGAAAACTCTCAAGGATCTT
ACCGCTGTTGAGATCCAGTTCGATGTAACCCACTCGTGCACCCAACTGATCTTCAGCATCTTTTACTTTC
ACCAGCGTTTCTGGGTGAGCAAAAACAGGAAGGCAAAATGCCGCAAAAAAGGGAATAAGGGCGACACGGA
AATGTTGAATACTCATACTCTTCCTTTTTCAATATTATTGAAGCATTTATCAGGGTTATTGTCTCATGAG
CGGATACATATTTGAATGTATTTAGAAAAATAAACAAATAGGGGTTCCGCGCACATTTCCCCGAAAAGTG
CCACCTGACGTCTAAGAAACCATTATTATCATGACATTAACCTATAAAAATAGGCGTATCACGAGGCCCT
TTCGTCTTCAAGAATTAGCTTGGCCATTGCATACGTTGTATCCATATCATAATATGTACATTTATATTGG
CTCATGTCCAACATTACCGCCATGTTGACATTGATTATTGACTAGTTATTAATAGTAATCAATTACGGGG
TCATTAGTTCATAGCCCATATATGGAGTTCCGCGTTACATAACTTACGGTAAATGGCCCGCCTGGCTGAC
CGCCCAACGACCCCCGCCCATTGACGTCAATAATGACGTATGTTCCCATAGTAACGCCAATAGGGACTTT
CCATTGACGTCAATGGGTGGAGTATTTACGGTAAACTGCCCACTTGGCAGTACATCAAGTGTATCATATG
CCAAGTACGCCCCCTATTGACGTCAATGACGGTAAATGGCCCGCCTGGCATTATGCCCAGTACATGACCT
TATGGGACTTTCCTACTTGGCAGTACATCTACGTATTAGTCATCGCTATTACCATGGTGATGCGGTTTTG
GCAGTACATCAATGGGCGTGGATAGCGGTTTGACTCACGGGGATTTCCAAGTCTCCACCCCATTGACGTC
AATGGGAGTTTGTTTTGGCACCAAAATCAACGGGACTTTCCAAAATGTCGTAACAACTCCGCCCCATTGA
CGCAAATGGGCGGTAGGCGTGTACGGTGGGAGGTCTATATAAGCAGAGCTCAATAAAAGAGCCCACAACC
CCTCACTCGGCGCGCCAGTCTTCCGATAGACTGCGTCGCCCGGGTACCCGTATTCCCAATAAAGCCTCTT
GCTGTTTGCATCCGAATCGTGGTCTCGCTGTTCCTTGGGAGGGTCTCCTCTGAGTGATTGACTACCCACG
ACGGGGGTCTTTCATTTGGGGGCTCGTCCGGGATTTGGAGACCCCTGCCCAGGGACCACCGACCCACCAC
CGGGAGGTAAGCTGGCCAGCAACTTATCTGTGTCTGTCCGATTGTCTAGTGTCTATGTTTGATGTTATGC
GCCTGCGTCTGTACTAGTTAGCTAACTAGCTCTGTATCTGGCGGACCCGTGGTGGAACTGACGAGTTCTG
AACACCCGGCCGCAACCCTGGGAGACGTCCCAGGGACTTTGGGGGCCGTTTTTGTGGCCCGACCTGAGGA
AGGGAGTCGATGTGGAATCCGACCCCGTCAGGATATGTGGTTCTGGTAGGAGACGAGAACCTAAAACAGT
TCCCGCCTCCGTCTGAATTTTTGCTTTCGGTTTGGAACCGAAGCCGCGCGTCTTGTCTGCTGCAGCGCTG
CAGCATCGTTCTGTGTTGTCTCTGTCTGACTGTGTTTCTGTATTTGTCTGAAAATTAGGGCCAGACTGTT
ACCACTCCCTTAAGTTTGACCTTAGGTCACTGGAAAGATGTCGAGCGGATCGCTCACAACCAGTCGGTAG
ATGTCAAGAAGAGACGTTGGGTTACCTTCTGCTCTGCAGAATGGCCAACCTTTAACGTCGGATGGCCGCG
AGACGGCACCTTTAACCGAGACCTCATCACCCAGGTTAAGATCAAGGTCTTTTCACCTGGCCCGCATGGA
CACCCAGACCAGGTCCCCTACATCGTGACCTGGGAAGCCTTGGCTTTTGACCCCCCTCCCTGGGTCAAGC
CCTTTGTACACCCTAAGCCTCCGCCTCCTCTTCCTCCATCCGCCCCGTCTCTCCCCCTTGAACCTCCTCG
TTCGACCCCGCCTCGATCCTCCCTTTATCCAGCCCTCACTCCTTCTCTAGGCGCCGGAATTGAAGATCTG
GGCAGGAAGAGGGCCTATTTCCCATGATTCCTTCATATTTGCATATACGATACAAGGCTGTTAGAGAGAT
AATTAGAATTAATTTGACTGTAAACACAAAGATATTAGTACAAAATACGTGACGTAGAAAGTAATAATTT
CTTGGGTAGTTTGCAGTTTTAAAATTATGTTTTAAAATGGACTATCATATGCTTACCGTAACTTGAAAGT
ATTTCGATTTCTTGGCTTTATATATCTTGTGGAAAGGACGAGGATCC
Features (pLannotate 1.2.2; 17 found; start..end, strand, type, name):
     63..562     +  promoter       PGK promoter: mouse phosphoglycerate kinase 1 promoter
    583..1302    +  CDS            EGFP: the original enhanced GFP (Yang et al., 1996) mammalian codon-optimized
   1310..1382    +  CDS            env (fragment): murine leukemia virus gPr80 envelope polyprotein precursor; env; proteolytically cleaved into gp70SU and p15TM subunits
   1424..1849    +  LTR            3' LTR (ΔU3): self-inactivating 3' long terminal repeat (LTR) from Moloney murine leukemia virus
   1918..1958    +  CDS            rop (fragment): Rop protein, which maintains plasmids at low copy number; rop
   2060..2098    +  misc_feature   bom (fragment): basis of mobility region from pBR322
   2115..2444    +  promoter       SV40 promoter: SV40 enhancer and early promoter
   2450..2551    +  misc_feature   bom (fragment): basis of mobility region from pBR322
   2737..3325    -  rep_origin     ori: high-copy-number ColE1/pMB1/pBR322/pUC origin of replication
   3496..4356    -  CDS            AmpR: β-lactamase; bla; confers resistance to ampicillin, carbenicillin, and related antibiotics
   4357..4461    -  promoter       AmpR promoter: bla
   4647..5026    +  enhancer       CMV enhancer: human cytomegalovirus immediate early enhancer
   5027..5230    +  promoter       CMV promoter: human cytomegalovirus (CMV) immediate early promoter
   5231..5406    +  LTR            5' LTR (truncated): truncated long terminal repeat from Moloney murine sarcoma virus
   5528..5802    +  misc_feature   MESV Ψ (fragment): packaging signal of murine embryonic stem cell virus
   5869..6285    +  CDS            gag (truncated): truncated Moloney murine leukemia virus (MMLV) gag gene lacking the start codon
   6309..6549    +  promoter       U6 promoter: RNA polymerase III promoter for human U6 snRNA
