[The description below was written by a language model from this plasmid's Addgene catalogue record and pLannotate feature annotations shown in this document.]
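Description:
pSiren_EGFP-shHmga1#1 is a self-inactivating gammaretroviral shRNA vector built on the Clontech pSiren_GFP backbone and designed to knock down mouse Hmga1 in mammalian cells. It is propagated in bacteria through a high-copy ColE1/pUC-type origin with ampicillin selection (β-lactamase under its own promoter); the record lists a recombination-deficient strain as the growth host, which is common practice for LTR-containing plasmids. Fragments of pBR322 rop and bom and an SV40 enhancer/early promoter lie in the plasmid backbone outside the viral unit.

The retroviral genome is transcribed in packaging cells from a hybrid 5' end in which the CMV enhancer and promoter are fused to a truncated murine sarcoma virus LTR. This is followed by the MESV-type Ψ packaging signal and a truncated gag segment lacking its start codon, which helps encapsidation without producing Gag protein. Downstream, a human U6 RNA polymerase III promoter sits at the end of the linearised record, immediately ahead of the coordinate origin. The hairpin itself is not annotated in the feature table, but it presumably occupies the short unannotated stretch between U6 and the next element. A mouse PGK promoter then drives EGFP, so transduced cells can be identified or sorted by fluorescence rather than by drug selection. A short env remnant and a ΔU3 3' LTR close the provirus. The U3 deletion is copied to the 5' LTR during reverse transcription, which silences LTR-driven transcription after integration and leaves U6 and PGK as the active internal promoters.

The "#1" in the name suggests it is one of several hairpins against this target. The associated study concerns HMGA proteins, chromatin state and neurogenic potential in neocortical precursor cells.
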