Addgene plasmid #122288: pSiren_EGFP-shHmga1#1
Purpose: Knockdown for mouse Hmga1
Depositing lab: Yukiko Gotoh. Depositing organization: The University of Tokyo. Publication: HMGA regulates the global chromatin state and neurogenic potential in neocortical precursor cells. Kishi Y, Fujii Y, Hirabayashi Y, Gotoh Y. Nat Neurosci. 2012 Aug;15(8):1127-33. doi: 10.1038/nn.3165. PubMed 22797695.
Backbone
  Vector backbone: pSiren_GFP
  Backbone manufacturer: Clontech
  Vector type: Mammalian Expression, Retroviral
Growth in bacteria
  Bacterial resistance: Ampicillin, 100 μg/mL
  Growth temperature: 37°C
  Growth strain: NEB Stable
  Copy number: Unknown
Gene/Insert
  Gene/Insert name: Knockdown shRNA for mouse Hmga1
  gRNA/shRNA sequence: GAGTCAGAAAGAGCCCAGTGA
  Species: M. musculus (mouse)
  Entrez Gene: Hmga1 (a.k.a. AL023995, Hmga1a, Hmga1b, Hmgi, Hmgiy, Hmgy)
  Cloning method: Unknown
  Sequencing primers: 5′ Unknown
Terms and licenses: Academic/Nonprofit Terms; Industry Terms: Not Available to Industry
How to cite: pSiren_EGFP-shHmga1#1 was a gift from Yukiko Gotoh (Addgene plasmid # 122288 ; http://n2t.net/addgene:122288 ; RRID:Addgene_122288)
